Addgene plasmid #136225: pCDNA4.TO-ORF65-2xCSTREP
Purpose: Expresses C-terminally strep tagged Kaposi's Sarcoma Associated Herpesvirus (KSHV) ORF65
Depositing lab: Britt Glaunsinger. Depositing organization: University of California, Berkeley. Publication: Global mapping of herpesvirus-host protein complexes reveals a transcription strategy for late genes. Davis ZH, Verschueren E, Jang GM, Kleffman K, Johnson JR, Park J, Von Dollen J, Maher MC, Johnson T, Newton W, Jager S, Shales M, Horner J, Hernandez RD, Krogan NJ, Glaunsinger BA. Mol Cell. 2015 Jan 22;57(2):349-60. doi: 10.1016/j.molcel.2014.11.026. Epub 2014 Dec 24. PubMed 25544563.
Backbone
  Vector backbone: pCDNA4.TO
  Backbone manufacturer: Invitrogen
  Vector type: Mammalian Expression
  Selectable markers: Zeocin
Growth in bacteria
  Bacterial resistance: Ampicillin, 100 μg/mL
  Growth temperature: 37°C
  Growth strain: DH5alpha
  Copy number: High Copy
Gene/Insert
  Gene/Insert name: ORF65
  Species: Kaposi's sarcoma-associated herpesvirus (KSHV)
  Promoter: CMV
  Cloning method: Restriction Enzyme; 5′ cloning site Unknown (unknown if destroyed)
  Sequencing primers: 5′ CGCAAATGGGCGGTAGGCGTG; 3′ TAGAAGGCACAGTCGAGGCT
Resource information
  A portion of this plasmid was derived from a plasmid made by: cDNA of reactivated TREx BCBL-1-RTA cells
Terms and licenses: Academic/Nonprofit Terms; Industry Terms: Not Available to Industry
How to cite: pCDNA4.TO-ORF65-2xCSTREP was a gift from Britt Glaunsinger (Addgene plasmid # 136225 ; http://n2t.net/addgene:136225 ; RRID:Addgene_136225)
