[The description below was written by a language model from this plasmid's Addgene catalogue record and pLannotate feature annotations shown in this document.]
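Description:
pCDNA4.TO-ORF65-2xCSTREP is a 5.6 kb mammalian expression plasmid built on the Invitrogen pCDNA4.TO backbone that expresses ORF65 of Kaposi's sarcoma-associated herpesvirus (KSHV) with a C-terminal Strep tag. It is maintained in E. coli through a high-copy ColE1/pUC-type origin and an ampicillin resistance gene (β-lactamase) under its own promoter. An f1 origin is also present. For selection in mammalian cells, the backbone carries the Sh ble gene, which confers Zeocin resistance. It is driven by the SV40 early promoter, with an EM7 promoter for bacterial expression, and ends in an SV40 polyadenylation signal.

The expression cassette consists of the human CMV immediate-early enhancer and promoter followed by two short tet operator matches, which the automated annotation labels as fragments of tet-regulated promoters. This is the CMV/TetO2 arrangement typical of this backbone: transcription is constitutive in ordinary cells, but can be repressed in cells expressing the Tet repressor and induced with tetracycline or doxycycline. Downstream is the ORF65 coding sequence, matched by the annotation to the KSHV small capsomere-interacting protein (SCP), which decorates the outer surface of the capsid shell and takes part in capsid assembly. A bovine growth hormone polyadenylation signal terminates the transcript. The tandem Strep tag implied by the name is not annotated as a separate feature, though an unannotated gap between the ORF65 match and the poly(A) signal could hold it.

The insert was derived from cDNA of reactivated TREx BCBL-1-RTA cells. According to the record, the plasmid comes from a study that mapped herpesvirus–host protein complexes, and a Strep-tagged viral protein suits affinity purification of its cellular binding partners.
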