Features (pLannotate 1.2.2; 22 found; start..end, strand, type, name):
     28..80      -  misc_feature   bom (fragment): basis of mobility region from pBR322
    235..614     +  enhancer       CMV enhancer: human cytomegalovirus immediate early enhancer
    615..818     +  promoter       CMV promoter: human cytomegalovirus (CMV) immediate early promoter
    820..839     +  promoter       PLtetO-1 promoter (fragment): modified phage lambda PL promoter with tet operator sites (Lutz and Bujard, 1997)
    841..860     +  promoter       PLtetO-1 promoter (fragment): modified phage lambda PL promoter with tet operator sites (Lutz and Bujard, 1997)
    868..901     +  promoter       TRE3GV promoter (fragment): 3rd-generation Tet-responsive promoter that can be activated by binding of Tet-On® 3G, optimized for retroviral and lentiviral vectors
    990..1499    +  CDS            SCP: SCP_HHV8P - Experimental evidence at protein level: Swiss-Prot protein existence level 1. Participates in the assembly of the infectious particles by decorating the outer surface of the capsid shell and thus forming a layer between the capsid and the tegument. Complexes composed of the major capsid protein and small capsomere-interacting protein/SCP assemble together in the host cytoplasm and are translocated to the nucleus, where they accumulate and participate in capsid assembly. From Human herpesvirus 8 type P (isolate GK18) (HHV-8) (Kaposi's sarcoma-associated herpesvirus).
   1636..1860    +  polyA_signal   bGH poly(A) signal: bovine growth hormone polyadenylation signal
   1864..1885    +  promoter       SV40 promoter (fragment): SV40 enhancer and early promoter
   1906..2334    +  rep_origin     f1 ori (sequence partly withheld): f1 bacteriophage origin of replication; arrow indicates direction of (+) strand synthesis
   2348..2677    +  promoter       SV40 promoter: SV40 enhancer and early promoter
   2725..2772    +  promoter       EM7 promoter: synthetic bacterial promoter&nbsp
   2791..3165    +  CDS            BleoR: antibiotic-binding protein; Sh ble from Streptoalloteichus hindustanus; confers resistance to bleomycin, phleomycin, and Zeocin™
   3175..3300    +  CDS            ble (fragment): BLE_KLEPN - Experimental evidence at protein level: Swiss-Prot protein existence level 1. Binding protein with a strong affinity to the bleomycin family of antibiotics. Binds to CL990; an antimitotic-antibiotic compound. From Klebsiella pneumoniae.
   3295..3416    +  polyA_signal   SV40 poly(A) signal: SV40 polyadenylation signal
   3489..3505    -  protein_bind   lac operator: The lac repressor binds to the lac operator to inhibit transcription in E. coli. This inhibition can be relieved by adding lactose or isopropyl-β-D-thiogalactopyranoside (IPTG). lac repressor encoded by lacI
   3513..3543    -  promoter       lac promoter: promoter for the E. coli lac operon
   3558..3579    -  protein_bind   CAP binding site: CAP binding activates transcription in the presence of cAMP. E. coli catabolite activator protein
   3592..3684    -  CDS            lacI (fragment): lac repressor; lacI; The lac repressor binds to the lac operator to inhibit transcription in E. coli. This inhibition can be relieved by adding lactose or isopropyl-β-D-thiogalactopyranoside (IPTG).
   3867..4455    -  rep_origin     ori: high-copy-number ColE1/pMB1/pBR322/pUC origin of replication
   4626..5486    -  CDS            AmpR: β-lactamase; bla; confers resistance to ampicillin, carbenicillin, and related antibiotics
   5487..5591    -  promoter       AmpR promoter: bla
>Addgene plasmid #136225 | pCDNA4.TO-ORF65-2xCSTREP | addgene full sequence | sequence record 267627 | Addgene NGS Result
GACGGATCGGGAGATCTCCCGATCCCCTATGGTGCACTCTCAGTACAATCTGCTCTGATGCCGCATAGTT
AAGCCAGTATCTGCTCCCTGCTTGTGTGTTGGAGGTCGCTGAGTAGTGCGCGAGCAAAATTTAAGCTACA
ACAAGGCAAGGCTTGACCGACAATTGCATGAAGAATCTGCTTAGGGTTAGGCGTTTTGCGCTGCTTCGCG
ATGTACGGGCCAGATATACGCGTTGACATTGATTATTGACTAGTTATTAATAGTAATCAATTACGGGGTC
ATTAGTTCATAGCCCATATATGGAGTTCCGCGTTACATAACTTACGGTAAATGGCCCGCCTGGCTGACCG
CCCAACGACCCCCGCCCATTGACGTCAATAATGACGTATGTTCCCATAGTAACGCCAATAGGGACTTTCC
ATTGACGTCAATGGGTGGAGTATTTACGGTAAACTGCCCACTTGGCAGTACATCAAGTGTATCATATGCC
AAGTACGCCCCCTATTGACGTCAATGACGGTAAATGGCCCGCCTGGCATTATGCCCAGTACATGACCTTA
TGGGACTTTCCTACTTGGCAGTACATCTACGTATTAGTCATCGCTATTACCATGGTGATGCGGTTTTGGC
AGTACATCAATGGGCGTGGATAGCGGTTTGACTCACGGGGATTTCCAAGTCTCCACCCCATTGACGTCAA
TGGGAGTTTGTTTTGGCACCAAAATCAACGGGACTTTCCAAAATGTCGTAACAACTCCGCCCCATTGACG
CAAATGGGCGGTAGGCGTGTACGGTGGGAGGTCTATATAAGCAGAGCTCTCCCTATCAGTGATAGAGATC
TCCCTATCAGTGATAGAGATCGTCGACGAGCTCGTTTAGTGAACCGTCAGATCGCCTGGAGACGCCATCC
ACGCTGTTTTGACCTCCATAGAAGACACCGGGACCGATCCAGCCTCCGGACTCTAGCGTTTAAACTTAAG
CTTGGTACCATGTCCAACTTTAAGGTGAGAGACCCCGTGATCCAGGAGCGACTGGATCATGACTACGCTC
ACCATCCCCTGGTGGCTCGCATGAATACCCTGGATCAGGGAAATATGTCGCAGGCCGAATACCTTGTGCA
AAAGAGACACTATCTCGTGTTCTTAATTGCCCATCATTATTATGAGGCCTATCTGAGGAGGATGGGTGGA
ATTCAAAGGCGGGATCATCTGCAGACCCTTAGGGATCAGAAACCGCGCGAGCGCGCTGACCGAGTTTCCG
CGGCGTCGGCTTACGACGCGGGGACGTTCACCGTGCCTTCGAGGCCAGGCCCTGCATCCGGCGCCACGCC
CGGGGGCCAGGACTCACTGGGGGTCTCGGGAAGCAGTATAACCACCCTGTCCTCTGGTCCCCATTCATTG
TCGCCGGCGTCAGACATTCTCACAACCCTCTCATCCACGACGGAAACGGCCGCCCCCGCGGTGGCCGACG
CGAGGAAACCCCCCTCTGGCAAAAAGAAATCGCTCGAGGGAGGCGGTGGATGGAGCCACCCCCAGTTCGA
GAAGGGCGGCGGCAGCGGCGGCGGCAGCGGCGGCGGCAGCTGGAGCCACCCCCAGTTCGAGAAGGGGCCC
GTTTAAACCCGCTGATCAGCCTCGACTGTGCCTTCTAGTTGCCAGCCATCTGTTGTTTGCCCCTCCCCCG
TGCCTTCCTTGACCCTGGAAGGTGCCACTCCCACTGTCCTTTCCTAATAAAATGAGGAAATTGCATCGCA
TTGTCTGAGTAGGTGTCATTCTATTCTGGGGGGTGGGGTGGGGCAGGACAGCAAGGGGGAGGATTGGGAA
GACAATAGCAGGCATGCTGGGGATGCGGTGGGCTCTATGGCTTCTGAGGCGGAAAGAACCAGCTGGGGCT
CTAGGGGGTATCCCC
[124 nt withheld, positions 1906-2029]
C
[91 nt withheld, positions 2031-2121]
A
[49 nt withheld, positions 2123-2171]
CCTTTGACGTTGGAGTCCACGTTCTTT
[37 nt withheld, positions 2199-2235]
ACCCTATCTCGGTCTATTCTTTTGATTTATAAGGGATTTTGCCGATTTCGGCCTATTGGTTAAAAAATGA
GCTGATTTAACAAAAATTTAACGCGAATTAATTCTGTGGAATGTGTGTCAGTTAGGGTGTGGAAAGTCCC
CAGGCTCCCCAGCAGGCAGAAGTATGCAAAGCATGCATCTCAATTAGTCAGCAACCAGGTGTGGAAAGTC
CCCAGGCTCCCCAGCAGGCAGAAGTATGCAAAGCATGCATCTCAATTAGTCAGCAACCATAGTCCCGCCC
CTAACTCCGCCCATCCCGCCCCTAACTCCGCCCAGTTCCGCCCATTCTCCGCCCCATGGCTGACTAATTT
TTTTTATTTATGCAGAGGCCGAGGCCGCCTCTGCCTCTGAGCTATTCCAGAAGTAGTGAGGAGGCTTTTT
TGGAGGCCTAGGCTTTTGCAAAAAGCTCCCGGGAGCTTGTATATCCATTTTCGGATCTGATCAGCACGTG
TTGACAATTAATCATCGGCATAGTATATCGGCATAGTATAATACGACAAGGTGAGGAACTAAACCATGGC
CAAGTTGACCAGTGCCGTTCCGGTGCTCACCGCGCGCGACGTCGCCGGAGCGGTCGAGTTCTGGACCGAC
CGGCTCGGGTTCTCCCGGGACTTCGTGGAGGACGACTTCGCCGGTGTGGTCCGGGACGACGTGACCCTGT
TCATCAGCGCGGTCCAGGACCAGGTGGTGCCGGACAACACCCTGGCCTGGGTGTGGGTGCGCGGCCTGGA
CGAGCTGTACGCCGAGTGGTCGGAGGTCGTGTCCACGAACTTCCGGGACGCCTCCGGGCCGGCCATGACC
GAGATCGGCGAGCAGCCGTGGGGGCGGGAGTTCGCCCTGCGCGACCCGGCCGGCAACTGCGTGCACTTCG
TGGCCGAGGAGCAGGACTGACACGTGCTACGAGATTTCGATTCCACCGCCGCCTTCTATGAAAGGTTGGG
CTTCGGAATCGTTTTCCGGGACGCCGGCTGGATGATCCTCCAGCGCGGGGATCTCATGCTGGAGTTCTTC
GCCCACCCCAACTTGTTTATTGCAGCTTATAATGGTTACAAATAAAGCAATAGCATCACAAATTTCACAA
ATAAAGCATTTTTTTCACTGCATTCTAGTTGTGGTTTGTCCAAACTCATCAATGTATCTTATCATGTCTG
TATACCGTCGACCTCTAGCTAGAGCTTGGCGTAATCATGGTCATAGCTGTTTCCTGTGTGAAATTGTTAT
CCGCTCACAATTCCACACAACATACGAGCCGGAAGCATAAAGTGTAAAGCCTGGGGTGCCTAATGAGTGA
GCTAACTCACATTAATTGCGTTGCGCTCACTGCCCGCTTTCCAGTCGGGAAACCTGTCGTGCCAGCTGCA
TTAATGAATCGGCCAACGCGCGGGGAGAGGCGGTTTGCGTATTGGGCGCTCTTCCGCTTCCTCGCTCACT
GACTCGCTGCGCTCGGTCGTTCGGCTGCGGCGAGCGGTATCAGCTCACTCAAAGGCGGTAATACGGTTAT
CCACAGAATCAGGGGATAACGCAGGAAAGAACATGTGAGCAAAAGGCCAGCAAAAGGCCAGGAACCGTAA
AAAGGCCGCGTTGCTGGCGTTTTTCCATAGGCTCCGCCCCCCTGACGAGCATCACAAAAATCGACGCTCA
AGTCAGAGGTGGCGAAACCCGACAGGACTATAAAGATACCAGGCGTTTCCCCCTGGAAGCTCCCTCGTGC
GCTCTCCTGTTCCGACCCTGCCGCTTACCGGATACCTGTCCGCCTTTCTCCCTTCGGGAAGCGTGGCGCT
TTCTCATAGCTCACGCTGTAGGTATCTCAGTTCGGTGTAGGTCGTTCGCTCCAAGCTGGGCTGTGTGCAC
GAACCCCCCGTTCAGCCCGACCGCTGCGCCTTATCCGGTAACTATCGTCTTGAGTCCAACCCGGTAAGAC
ACGACTTATCGCCACTGGCAGCAGCCACTGGTAACAGGATTAGCAGAGCGAGGTATGTAGGCGGTGCTAC
AGAGTTCTTGAAGTGGTGGCCTAACTACGGCTACACTAGAAGAACAGTATTTGGTATCTGCGCTCTGCTG
AAGCCAGTTACCTTCGGAAAAAGAGTTGGTAGCTCTTGATCCGGCAAACAAACCACCGCTGGTAGCGGTG
GTTTTTTTGTTTGCAAGCAGCAGATTACGCGCAGAAAAAAAGGATCTCAAGAAGATCCTTTGATCTTTTC
TACGGGGTCTGACGCTCAGTGGAACGAAAACTCACGTTAAGGGATTTTGGTCATGAGATTATCAAAAAGG
ATCTTCACCTAGATCCTTTTAAATTAAAAATGAAGTTTTAAATCAATCTAAAGTATATATGAGTAAACTT
GGTCTGACAGTTACCAATGCTTAATCAGTGAGGCACCTATCTCAGCGATCTGTCTATTTCGTTCATCCAT
AGTTGCCTGACTCCCCGTCGTGTAGATAACTACGATACGGGAGGGCTTACCATCTGGCCCCAGTGCTGCA
ATGATACCGCGAGACCCACGCTCACCGGCTCCAGATTTATCAGCAATAAACCAGCCAGCCGGAAGGGCCG
AGCGCAGAAGTGGTCCTGCAACTTTATCCGCCTCCATCCAGTCTATTAATTGTTGCCGGGAAGCTAGAGT
AAGTAGTTCGCCAGTTAATAGTTTGCGCAACGTTGTTGCCATTGCTACAGGCATCGTGGTGTCACGCTCG
TCGTTTGGTATGGCTTCATTCAGCTCCGGTTCCCAACGATCAAGGCGAGTTACATGATCCCCCATGTTGT
GCAAAAAAGCGGTTAGCTCCTTCGGTCCTCCGATCGTTGTCAGAAGTAAGTTGGCCGCAGTGTTATCACT
CATGGTTATGGCAGCACTGCATAATTCTCTTACTGTCATGCCATCCGTAAGATGCTTTTCTGTGACTGGT
GAGTACTCAACCAAGTCATTCTGAGAATAGTGTATGCGGCGACCGAGTTGCTCTTGCCCGGCGTCAATAC
GGGATAATACCGCGCCACATAGCAGAACTTTAAAAGTGCTCATCATTGGAAAACGTTCTTCGGGGCGAAA
ACTCTCAAGGATCTTACCGCTGTTGAGATCCAGTTCGATGTAACCCACTCGTGCACCCAACTGATCTTCA
GCATCTTTTACTTTCACCAGCGTTTCTGGGTGAGCAAAAACAGGAAGGCAAAATGCCGCAAAAAAGGGAA
TAAGGGCGACACGGAAATGTTGAATACTCATACTCTTCCTTTTTCAATATTATTGAAGCATTTATCAGGG
TTATTGTCTCATGAGCGGATACATATTTGAATGTATTTAGAAAAATAAACAAATAGGGGTTCCGCGCACA
TTTCCCCGAAAAGTGCCACCTGACGTC
